>Addgene plasmid #112176 | pMito.iGABASnFR.F102G | depositor full sequence | sequence record 211226 | pMito.iGABASnFR.F102G sequence 6811 bps
CGCGCGTTGACATTGATTATTGACTAGTTATTAATAGTAATCAATTACGGGGTCATTAGTTCATAGCCCA
TATATGGAGTTCCGCGTTACATAACTTACGGTAAATGGCCCGCCTGGCTGACCGCCCAACGACCCCCGCC
CATTGACGTCAATAATGACGTATGTTCCCATAGTAACGCCAATAGGGACTTTCCATTGACGTCAATGGGT
GGACTATTTACGGTAAACTGCCCACTTGGCAGTACATCAAGTGTATCATATGCCAAGTACGCCCCCTATT
GACGTCAATGACGGTAAATGGCCCGCCTGGCATTATGCCCAGTACATGACCTTATGGGACTTTCCTACTT
GGCAGTACATCTACGTATTAGTCATCGCTATTACCATGGTGATGCGGTTTTGGCAGTACATCAATGGGCG
TGGATAGCGGTTTGACTCACGGGGATTTCCAAGTCTCCACCCCATTGACGTCAATGGGAGTTTGTTTTGG
CACCAAAATCAACGGGACTTTCCAAAATGTCGTAACAACTCCGCCCCATTGACGCAAATGGGCGGTAGGC
GTGTACGGTGGGAGGTCTATATAAGCAGAACTCTCTGGCTAACTAGAGAACCCACTGCTTACTGGCTTAT
CGAAATTAATACGACTCACTATAGGGAGACCCAAGCTTGGTACCGAACTCGGATCCACTAGTAACGGCCG
CCAGTGTGCTGGAATTCGGCTTGGGGATATCCACCATGAGCGTGCTGACCCCCCTGCTGCTGAGGGGCCT
GACCGGCAGCGCCAGGAGGCTGCCCGTGCCCAGGGCCAAGATCCACAGCCTGGGCGACCCCCCCGTGGCC
ACCAGATCTGAAAGCATCAATTTCGTGAGCTGGGGCGGTAGCACCCAGGATGCGCAGAAGCAGGCCTGGG
CCGACCCGTTCAGCAAGGCCAGCGGCATTACCGTGGTCCAGGATGGGCCCACCGACTACGGCAAACTCAA
GGCCATGGTCGAAAGCGGCAACGTGCAGTGGGACGTGGTGGATGTAGAGGCCGACTTCGCCTTGCGCGCC
GCCGCCGAAGGCCTGCTCGAACCCCTGGATTTCTCGGTGATCCAGCGCGACAAGATCGACCCGCGCTTCG
TCTCCGACCATGGCGTGGGCTCGTTCCTGGGCTCTTTCGTGCTCGGCTACAACGAAGGCAAGCTCGGAGC
CAGCAAGCCCCAGGACTGGACCGCGCTGTTCGACACCAAGACCTACCCCGGCAAACGCGCCCTCTACAAA
TGGCCGAGCCCTGGCGTGCTCGAACTGGCCCTGCTCGCCGACGGCGTACCGGCCGACAAGCTCTACCCGC
TGGACCTGGACCGCGCCTTCAAGAAACTCGACACCATCAAGAAAGACATCGTCTGGTGGGGCGGCGGTGC
ACAGTCGCAGCAGCTGCTGGCCTCCGGCGAAGTCAGCATGGGCCAGTTCTGGAACGGTCGCATCCACGCC
CTGCAAGAAGACGGCGCGCCAGTGGGCGTGAGCTGGAAGCAGAACCTGGTGATGGCCGACATCCTCGTCG
TGCCTAAAGGCACGAAGAACAAAGCCGCCGCGATGAAGTTCCTGGCCAGTGCCAGCAGCGCCAAAGGCCA
GGACGACTTTTCCGCCCTGACCGCCTATGCTCCAGTGAACATCGACAGTGTGCAGCGCCTCGACCTTGCG
CAGGTCCGGATCACCGCCGACAAGCAGAAGAACGGCATCATGGCGAACTTCAAGATCCGCCACAACGTGG
AGGACGGCAGCGTGCAGCTCGCCGACCACTACCAGCAGAACACCCCCATCGGCGACGGCCCCGTGCTGCT
GCCCGACAACCACTACCTGAGCACCCAGTCCGTGCTGAGCAAAGACCCCAACGAGAAGCGCGATCACATG
GTCCTGCTGGAGTTCGTGACCGCCGCCGGGATCACTCTCGGCATGGACGAGCTGTACAAGGGCGGTACCG
GAGGGAGCATGAGCAAGGGCGAGGAGCTGTTCACCGGGGTGGTGCCCATCCTGGTCGAGCTGGACGGCGA
CGTAAACGGCCACAAGTTCAGCGTGCGCGGCGAGGGCGAGGGCGATGCCACCAACGGCAAGCTGACCCTG
AAGTTCATCTGCACCACCGGCAAGCTGCCCGTGCCCTGGCCCACCCTCGTGACCACCCTGACCTACGGCG
TGCAGTGCTTCAGCCGCTACCCCGACCACATGAAGCAGCACGACTTCTTCAAGTCCGCCATGCCCGAAGG
CTACGTCCAGGAGCGCACCATCAGCTTCAAGGACGACGGCACCTACAAGACCCGCGCCGAGGTGAAGTTC
GAGGGCGACACCCTGGTGAACCGCATCGAGCTGAAGGGCATCGACTTCAAGGAGGACGGCAACATCCTGG
GGCACAAGCTGGAGTACAACTGGAACGCCAACCTGGCACCGAACCTGCCGACCGCCTACGTCAAGGATCA
GATCACCCTCGATTTCGCCTACTGGGCCAAGAACGGTCCGGCCATTGCGACACGGTGGAATGAATGGCTA
GTCAAACTGCAGGTCGACTAGGCGGCCGCTCGAGATCAGCCTCGACTGTGCCTTCTAGTTGCCAGCCATC
TGTTGTTTGCCCCTCCCCCGTGCCTTCCTTGACCCTGGAAGGTGCCACTCCCACTGTCCTTTCCTAATAA
AATGAGGAAATTGCATCGCATTGTCTGAGTAGGTGTCATTCTATTCTGGGGGGTGGGGTGGGGCAGGACA
GCAAGGGGGAGGATTGGGAAGACAATAGCAGGCGTGCTGGGGATGCGGTGGGCTCTATGGCTTCTGAGGC
GGAAAGAACCAGTGGCGGTAATACGGTTATCCACAGAATCAGGGGATAACGCAGGAAAGAACATGTGAGC
AAAAGGCCAGCAAAAGGCCAGGAACCGTAAAAAGGCCGCGTTGCTGGCGTTTTTCCATAGGCTCCGCCCC
CCTGACGAGCATCACAAAAATCGACGCTCAAGTCAGAGGTGGCGAAACCCGACAGGACTATAAAGATACC
AGGCGTTTCCCCCTGGAAGCTCCCTCGTGCGCTCTCCTGTTCCGACCCTGCCGCTTACCGGATACCTGTC
CGCCTTTCTCCCTTCGGGAAGCGTGGCGCTTTCTCATAGCTCACGCTGTAGGTATCTCAGTTCGGTGTAG
GTCGTTCGCTCCAAGCTGGGCTGTGTGCACGAACCCCCCGTTCAGCCCGACCGCTGCGCCTTATCCGGTA
ACTATCGTCTTGAGTCCAACCCGGTAAGACACGACTTATCGCCACTGGCAGCAGCCACTGGTAACAGGAT
TAGCAGAGCGAGGTATGTAGGCGGTGCTACAGAGTTCTTGAAGTGGTGGCCTAACTACGGCTACACTAGA
AGGACAGTATTTGGTATCTGCGCTCTGCTGAAGCCAGTTACCTTCGGAAAAAGAGTTGGTAGCTCTTGAT
CCGGCAAACAAACCACCGCTGGTAGCGGTGGTTTTTTTGTTTGCAAGCAGCAGATTACGCGCAGAAAAAA
AGGATCTCAAGAAGATCCTTTGATCTTTTCTACGGGGTCTGACGCTCAGTGGAACGAAAACTCACGTTAA
GGGATTTTGGTCATGAGATTATCAAAAAGGATCTTCACCTAGATCCTTTTAAATTAAAAATGAAGTTTTA
AATCAATCTAAAGTATATATGAGTAACCTGAGGCTATGGCAGGGCCTGCCGCCCCGACGTTGGCTGCGAG
CCCTGGGCCTTCACCCGAACTTGGGGGGTGGGGTGGGGAAAAGGAAGAAACGCGGGCGTATTGGCCCCAA
TGGGGTCTCGGTGGGGTATCGACAGAGTGCCAGCCCTGGGACCGAACCCCGCGTTTATGAACAAACGACC
CAACACCGTGCGTTTTATTCTGTCTTTTTATTGCCGTCATAGCGCGGGTTCCTTCCGGTATTGTCTCCTT
CCGTGTTTCAGTTAGCCTCCCCCTAGGGTGGGCGAAGAACTCCAGCATGAGATCCCCGCGCTGGAGGATC
ATCCAGCCGGCGTCCCGGAAAACGATTCCGAAGCCCAACCTTTCATAGAAGGCGGCGGTGGAATCGAAAT
CTCGTGATGGCAGGTTGGGCGTCGCTTGGTCGGTCATTTCGAACCCCAGAGTCCCGCTCAGAAGAACTCG
TCAAGAAGGCGATAGAAGGCGATGCGCTGCGAATCGGGAGCGGCGATACCGTAAAGCACGAGGAAGCGGT
CAGCCCATTCGCCGCCAAGCTCTTCAGCAATATCACGGGTAGCCAACGCTATGTCCTGATAGCGGTCCGC
CACACCCAGCCGGCCACAGTCGATGAATCCAGAAAAGCGGCCATTTTCCACCATGATATTCGGCAAGCAG
GCATCGCCATGGGTCACGACGAGATCCTCGCCGTCGGGCTTGCTCGCCTTGAGCCTGGCGAACAGTTCGG
CTGGCGCGAGCCCCTGATGCTCTTGATCATCCTGATCGACAAGACCGGCTTCCATCCGAGTACGTGCTCG
CTCGATGCGATGTTTCGCTTGGTGGTCGAATGGGCAGGTAGCCGGATCAAGCGTATGCAGCCGCCGCATT
GCATCAGCCATGATGGATACTTTCTCGGCAGGAGCAAGGTGAGATGACAGGAGATCCTGCCCCGGCACTT
CGCCCAATAGCAGCCAGTCCCTTCCCGCTTCAGTGACAACGTCGAGCACAGCTGCGCAAGGAACGCCCGT
CGTGGCCAGCCACGATAGCCGCGCTGCCTCGTCTTGCAGTTCATTCAGGGCACCGGACAGGTCGGTCTTG
ACAAAAAGAACCGGGCGCCCCTGCGCTGACAGCCGGAACACGGCGGCATCAGAGCAGCCGATTGTCTGTT
GTGCCCAGTCATAGCCGAATAGCCTCTCCACCCAAGCGGCCGGAGAACCTGCGTGCAATCCATCTTGTTC
AATCATGCGAAACGATCCTCATCCTGTCTCTTGATCGATCTTTGCAAAAGCCTAGGCCTCCAAAAAAGCC
TCCTCACTACTTCTGGAATAGCTCAGAGGCCGAGGAGGCGGCCTCGGCCTCTGCATAAATAAAAAAAATT
AGTCAGCCATGGGGCGGAGAATGGGCGGAACTGGGCGGAGTTAGGGGCGGGATGGGCGGAGTTAGGGGCG
GGACTATGGTTGCTGACTAATTGAGATGCTTGCTTTGCATACTTCTGCCTGCTGGGGAGCCTGGGGACTT
TCCACACCTGGTTGCTGACTAATTGAGATGCTTGCTTTGCATACTTCTGCCTGCTGGGGAGCCTGGGGAC
TTTCCACACCCTAACTGACACACATTCCACAGCTGGTTCTTTCCGCCTCAGGACTCTTCCTTTTTCAATA
AATCAATCTAAAGTATATATGAGTAAACTTGGTCTGACAGTTACCAATGCTTAATCAGTGAGGCACCTAT
CTCAGCGATCTGTCTATTTCGTTCATCCATAGTTGCCTGACTCCCCGTCGTGTAGATAACTACGATACGG
GAGGGCTTACCATCTGGCCCCAGTGCTGCAATGATACCGCGAGACCCACGCTCACCGGCTCCAGATTTAT
CAGCAATAAACCAGCCAGCCGGAAGGGCCGAGCGCAGAAGTGGTCCTGCAACTTTATCCGCCTCCATCCA
GTCTATTAATTGTTGCCGGGAAGCTAGAGTAAGTAGTTCGCCAGTTAATAGTTTGCGCAACGTTGTTGCC
ATTGCTACAGGCATCGTGGTGTCACGCTCGTCGTTTGGTATGGCTTCATTCAGCTCCGGTTCCCAACGAT
CAAGGCGAGTTACATGATCCCCCATGTTGTGCAAAAAAGCGGTTAGCTCCTTCGGTCCTCCGATCGTTGT
CAGAAGTAAGTTGGCCGCAGTGTTATCACTCATGGTTATGGCAGCACTGCATAATTCTCTTACTGTCATG
CCATCCGTAAGATGCTTTTCTGTGACTGGTGAGTACTCAACCAAGTCATTCTGAGAATAGTGTATGCGGC
GACCGAGTTGCTCTTGCCCGGCGTCAATACGGGATAATACCGCGCCACATAGCAGAACTTTAAAAGTGCT
CATCATTGGAAAACGTTCTTCGGGGCGAAAACTCTCAAGGATCTTACCGCTGTTGAGATCCAGTTCGATG
TAACCCACTCGTGCACCCAACTGATCTTCAGCATCTTTTACTTTCACCAGCGTTTCTGGGTGAGCAAAAA
CAGGAAGGCAAAATGCCGCAAAAAAGGGAATAAGGGCGACACGGAAATGTTGAATACTCATACTCTTCCT
TTTTCAATATTATTGAAGCATTTATCAGGGTTATTGTCTCATGAGCGGATACATATTTGAATGTATTTAG
AAAAATAAACAAATAGGGGTTCCGCGCACATTTCCCCGAAAAGTGCCACCTG
[124 nt withheld, positions 6353-6476]
C
[91 nt withheld, positions 6478-6568]
A
[49 nt withheld, positions 6570-6618]
CCTTTGACGTTGGAGTCCACGTTCTTT
[37 nt withheld, positions 6646-6682]
ACCCTATCTCGGTCTATTCTTTTGATTTATAAGGGATTTTGCCGATTTCGGCCTATTGGTTAAAAAATGA
GCTGATTTAACAAAAATTTAACGCGAATTTTAACAAAATATTAACGCTTACAATTTACG
Features (pLannotate 1.2.2; 18 found; start..end, strand, type, name):
      9..388     +  enhancer       CMV enhancer: human cytomegalovirus immediate early enhancer
    389..589     +  promoter       CMV promoter: human cytomegalovirus (CMV) immediate early promoter
    591..621     +  LTR            5' LTR (truncated) (fragment): truncated 5' long terminal repeat (LTR) from HIV-1
    637..655     +  promoter       T7 promoter: promoter for bacteriophage T7 RNA polymerase
    736..834     +  CDS            COX8A (fragment): COX8A_HUMAN - Also known as COX8, COX8L. Experimental evidence at protein level: Swiss-Prot protein existence level 1. Component of the cytochrome c oxidase, the last enzyme in the mitochondrial electron transport chain which drives oxidative phosphorylation. The respiratory chain contains 3 multisubunit complexes succinate dehydrogenase (complex II, CII), ubiquinol- cytochrome c oxidoreductase (cytochrome b-c1 complex, complex III, CIII) and cytochrome c oxidase (complex IV, CIV), that cooperate to transfer electrons derived from NADH and succinate to molecular oxygen, creating an electrochem
   1675..2400    +  CDS            cEGFP: cEGFP is a basic (constitutively fluorescent) green fluorescent protein published in 2008, derived from Aequorea victoria.
   2566..2677    +  polyA_signal   bGH poly(A) signal: bovine growth hormone polyadenylation signal
   2794..2812    +  promoter       SV40 promoter (fragment): SV40 enhancer and early promoter
   2922..3510    -  rep_origin     ori: high-copy-number ColE1/pMB1/pBR322/pUC origin of replication
   3732..3748    +  polyA_signal   bGH poly(A) signal (fragment): bovine growth hormone polyadenylation signal
   3839..3886    -  polyA_signal   HSV TK poly(A) signal: herpes simplex virus thymidine kinase polyadenylation signal (Cole and Stacy, 1985)
   3945..4097    -  CDS            ble (fragment): BLE_KLEPN - Experimental evidence at protein level: Swiss-Prot protein existence level 1. Binding protein with a strong affinity to the bleomycin family of antibiotics. Binds to CL990; an antimitotic-antibiotic compound. From Klebsiella pneumoniae.
   4118..4906    -  CDS            NeoR/KanR: aminoglycoside phosphotransferase confers resistance to neomycin, kanamycin, and G418 (Geneticin®)
   4941..5301    -  promoter       SV40 promoter: SV40 enhancer and early promoter
   5303..5320    -  promoter       AmpR promoter (fragment): bla
   5361..6221    -  CDS            AmpR: β-lactamase; bla; confers resistance to ampicillin, carbenicillin, and related antibiotics
   6222..6326    -  promoter       AmpR promoter: bla
   6353..6781    +  rep_origin     f1 ori (sequence partly withheld): f1 bacteriophage origin of replication; arrow indicates direction of (+) strand synthesis
