>Addgene plasmid #112176 | pMito.iGABASnFR.F102G | addgene full sequence | sequence record 213453 | Addgene NGS Result
CGCGCGTTGACATTGATTATTGACTAGTTATTAATAGTAATCAATTACGGGGTCATTAGTTCATAGCCCA
TATATGGAGTTCCGCGTTACATAACTTACGGTAAATGGCCCGCCTGGCTGACCGCCCAACGACCCCCGCC
CATTGACGTCAATAATGACGTATGTTCCCATAGTAACGCCAATAGGGACTTTCCATTGACGTCAATGGGT
GGAGTATTTACGGTAAACTGCCCACTTGGCAGTACATCAAGTGTATCATATGCCAAGTACGCCCCCTATT
GACGTCAATGACGGTAAATGGCCCGCCTGGCATTATGCCCAGTACATGACCTTATGGGACTTTCCTACTT
GGCAGTACATCTACGTATTAGTCATCGCTATTACCATGGTGATGCGGTTTTGGCAGTACATCAATGGGCG
TGGATAGCGGTTTGACTCACGGGGATTTCCAAGTCTCCACCCCATTGACGTCAATGGGAGTTTGTTTTGG
CACCAAAATCAACGGGACTTTCCAAAATGTCGTAACAACTCCGCCCCATTGACGCAAATGGGCGGTAGGC
GTGTACGGTGGGAGGTCTATATAAGCAGAACTCTCTGGCTAACTAGAGAACCCACTGCTTACTGGCTTAT
CGAAATTAATACGACTCACTATAGGGAGACCCAAGCTTGGTACCGAACTCGGATCCACTAGTAACGGCCG
CCAGTGTGCTGGAATTCGGCTTGGGGATATCCACCATGAGCGTGCTGACCCCCCTGCTGCTGAGGGGCCT
GACCGGCAGCGCCAGGAGGCTGCCCGTGCCCAGGGCCAAGATCCACAGCCTGGGCGACCCCCCCGTGGCC
ACCAGATCTGAAAGCATCAATTTCGTGAGCTGGGGCGGTAGCACCCAGGATGCGCAGAAGCAGGCCTGGG
CCGACCCGTTCAGCAAGGCCAGCGGCATTACCGTGGTCCAGGATGGGCCCACCGACTACGGCAAACTCAA
GGCCATGGTCGAAAGCGGCAACGTGCAGTGGGACGTGGTGGATGTAGAGGCCGACTTCGCCTTGCGCGCC
GCCGCCGAAGGCCTGCTCGAACCCCTGGATTTCTCGGTGATCCAGCGCGACAAGATCGACCCGCGCTTCG
TCTCCGACCATGGCGTGGGCTCGTTCCTGGGTTCTTTCGTGCTCGGCTACAACGAAGGCAAGCTCGGAGC
CAGCAAGCCCCAGGACTGGACCGCGCTGTTCGACACCAAGACCTACCCCGGCAAACGCGCCCTCTACAAA
TGGCCGAGCCCTGGCGTGCTCGAACTGGCCCTGCTCGCCGACGGCGTACCGGCCGACAAGCTCTACCCGC
TGGACCTGGACCGCGCCTTCAAGAAACTCGACACCATCAAGAAAGACATCGTCTGGTGGGGCGGCGGTGC
ACAGTCGCAGCAGCTGCTGGCCTCCGGCGAAGTCAGCATGGGCCAGTTCTGGAACGGTCGCATCCACGCC
CTGCAAGAAGACGGCGCGCCAGTGGGCGTGAGCTGGAAGCAGAACCTGGTGATGGCCGACATCCTCGTCG
TGCCTAAAGGCACGAAGAACAAAGCCGCCGCGATGAAGTTCCTGGCCAGTGCCAGCAGCGCCAAAGGCCA
GGACGACTTTTCCGCCCTGACCGCCTATGCTCCAGTGAACATCGACAGTGTGCAGCGCCTCGACCTTGCG
CAGGTCCGGATCACCGCCGACAAGCAGAAGAACGGCATCATGGCGAACTTCAAGATCCGCCACAACGTGG
AGGACGGCAGCGTGCAGCTCGCCGACCACTACCAGCAGAACACCCCCATCGGCGACGGCCCCGTGCTGCT
GCCCGACAACCACTACCTGAGCACCCAGTCCGTGCTGAGCAAAGACCCCAACGAGAAGCGCGATCACATG
GTCCTGCTGGAGTTCGTGACCGCCGCCGGGATCACTCTCGGCATGGACGAGCTGTACAAGGGCGGTACCG
GAGGGAGCATGAGCAAGGGCGAGGAGCTGTTCACCGGGGTGGTGCCCATCCTGGTCGAGCTGGACGGCGA
CGTAAACGGCCACAAGTTCAGCGTGCGCGGCGAGGGCGAGGGCGATGCCACCAACGGCAAGCTGACCCTG
AAGTTCATCTGCACCACCGGCAAGCTGCCCGTGCCCTGGCCCACCCTCGTGACCACCCTGACCTACGGCG
TGCAGTGCTTCAGCCGCTACCCCGACCACATGAAGCAGCACGACTTCTTCAAGTCCGCCATGCCCGAAGG
CTACGTCCAGGAGCGCACCATCAGCTTCAAGGACGACGGCACCTACAAGACCCGCGCCGAGGTGAAGTTC
GAGGGCGACACCCTGGTGAACCGCATCGAGCTGAAGGGCATCGACTTCAAGGAGGACGGCAACATCCTGG
GGCACAAGCTGGAGTACAACTGGAACGCCAACCTGGCACCGAACCTGCCGACCGCCTACGTCAAGGATCA
GATCACCCTCGATTTCGCCTACTGGGCCAAGAACGGTCCGGCCATTGCGACACGGTGGAATGAATGGCTA
GTCAAACTGCAGGTCGACTAGGCGGCCGCTCGAGATCAGCCTCGACTGTGCCTTCTAGTTGCCAGCCATC
TGTTGTTTGCCCCTCCCCCGTGCCTTCCTTGACCCTGGAAGGTGCCACTCCCACTGTCCTTTCCTAATAA
AATGAGGAAATTGCATCGCATTGTCTGAGTAGGTGTCATTCTATTCTGGGGGGTGGGGTGGGGCAGGACA
GCAAGGGGGAGGATTGGGAAGACAATAGCAGGCGTGCTGGGGATGCGGTGGGCTCTATGGCTTCTGAGGC
GGAAAGAACCAGTGGCGGTAATACGGTTATCCACAGAATCAGGGGATAACGCAGGAAAGAACATGTGAGC
AAAAGGCCAGCAAAAGGCCAGGAACCGTAAAAAGGCCGCGTTGCTGGCGTTTTTCCATAGGCTCCGCCCC
CCTGACGAGCATCACAAAAATCGACGCTCAAGTCAGAGGTGGCGAAACCCGACAGGACTATAAAGATACC
AGGCGTTTCCCCCTGGAAGCTCCCTCGTGCGCTCTCCTGTTCCGACCCTGCCGCTTACCGGATACCTGTC
CGCCTTTCTCCCTTCGGGAAGCGTGGCGCTTTCTCATAGCTCACGCTGTAGGTATCTCAGTTCGGTGTAG
GTCGTTCGCTCCAAGCTGGGCTGTGTGCACGAACCCCCCGTTCAGCCCGACCGCTGCGCCTTATCCGGTA
ACTATCGTCTTGAGTCCAACCCGGTAAGACACGACTTATCGCCACTGGCAGCAGCCACTGGTAACAGGAT
TAGCAGAGCGAGGTATGTAGGCGGTGCTACAGAGTTCTTGAAGTGGTGGCCTAACTACGGCTACACTAGA
AGAACAGTATTTGGTATCTGCGCTCTGCTGAAGCCAGTTACCTTCGGAAAAAGAGTTGGTAGCTCTTGAT
CCGGCAAACAAACCACCGCTGGTAGCGGTGGTTTTTTTGTTTGCAAGCAGCAGATTACGCGCAGAAAAAA
AGGATCTCAAGAAGATCCTTTGATCTTTTCTACGGGGTCTGACGCTCAGTGGAACGAAAACTCACGTTAA
GGGATTTTGGTCATGAGATTATCAAAAAGGATCTTCACCTAGATCCTTTTAAATTAAAAATGAAGTTTTA
AATCAATCTAAAGTATATATGAGTAACCTGAGGCTATGGCAGGGCCTGCCGCCCCGACGTTGGCTGCGAG
CCCTGGGCCTTCACCCGAACTTGGGGGGTGGGGTGGGGAAAAGGAAGAAACGCGGGCGTATTGGCCCCAA
TGGGGTCTCGGTGGGGTATCGACAGAGTGCCAGCCCTGGGACCGAACCCCGCGTTTATGAACAAACGACC
CAACACCGTGCGTTTTATTCTGTCTTTTTATTGCCGTCATAGCGCGGGTTCCTTCCGGTATTGTCTCCTT
CCGTGTTTCAGTTAGCCTCCCCCTAGGGTGGGCGAAGAACTCCAGCATGAGATCCCCGCGCTGGAGGATC
ATCCAGCCGGCGTCCCGGAAAACGATTCCGAAGCCCAACCTTTCATAGAAGGCGGCGGTGGAATCGAAAT
CTCGTGATGGCAGGTTGGGCGTCGCTTGGTCGGTCATTTCGAACCCCAGAGTCCCGCTCAGAAGAACTCG
TCAAGAAGGCGATAGAAGGCGATGCGCTGCGAATCGGGAGCGGCGATACCGTAAAGCACGAGGAAGCGGT
CAGCCCATTCGCCGCCAAGCTCTTCAGCAATATCACGGGTAGCCAACGCTATGTCCTGATAGCGGTCCGC
CACACCCAGCCGGCCACAGTCGATGAATCCAGAAAAGCGGCCATTTTCCACCATGATATTCGGCAAGCAG
GCATCGCCATGGGTCACGACGAGATCCTCGCCGTCGGGCTTGCTCGCCTTGAGCCTGGCGAACAGTTCGG
CTGGCGCGAGCCCCTGATGCTCTTCGTCCAGATCATCCTGATCGACAAGACCGGCTTCCATCCGAGTACG
TGCTCGCTCGATGCGATGTTTCGCTTGGTGGTCGAATGGGCAGGTAGCCGGATCAAGCGTATGCAGCCGC
CGCATTGCATCAGCCATGATGGATACTTTCTCGGCAGGAGCAAGGTGAGATGACAGGAGATCCTGCCCCG
GCACTTCGCCCAATAGCAGCCAGTCCCTTCCCGCTTCAGTGACAACGTCGAGCACAGCTGCGCAAGGAAC
GCCCGTCGTGGCCAGCCACGATAGCCGCGCTGCCTCGTCTTGCAGTTCATTCAGGGCACCGGACAGGTCG
GTCTTGACAAAAAGAACCGGGCGCCCCTGCGCTGACAGCCGGAACACGGCGGCATCAGAGCAGCCGATTG
TCTGTTGTGCCCAGTCATAGCCGAATAGCCTCTCCACCCAAGCGGCCGGAGAACCTGCGTGCAATCCATC
TTGTTCAATCATGCGAAACGATCCTCATCCTGTCTCTTGATCGATCTTTGCAAAAGCCTAGGCCTCCAAA
AAAGCCTCCTCACTACTTCTGGAATAGCTCAGAGGCCGGGCCTCGGCCTCTGCATAAATAAAAAAAATTA
GTCAGCCATGGGGCGGAGAATGGGCGGAACTGGGCGGAGTTAGGGGCGGGATGGGCGGAGTTAGGGGCGG
GACTATGGTTGCTGACTAATTGAGATGCTTGCTTTGCATACTTCTGCCTGCTGGGGAGCCTGGGGACTTT
CCACACCTGGTTGCTGACTAATTGAGATGCTTGCTTTGCATACTTCTGCCTGCTGGGGAGCCTGGGGACT
TTCCACACCCTAACTGACACACATTCCACAGCTGGTTCTTTCCGCCTCAGGACTCTTCCTTTTTCAATAA
ATCAATCTAAAGTATATATGAGTAAACTTGGTCTGACAGTTACCAATGCTTAATCAGTGAGGCACCTATC
TCAGCGATCTGTCTATTTCGTTCATCCATAGTTGCCTGACTCCCCGTCGTGTAGATAACTACGATACGGG
AGGGCTTACCATCTGGCCCCAGTGCTGCAATGATACCGCGAGACCCACGCTCACCGGCTCCAGATTTATC
AGCAATAAACCAGCCAGCCGGAAGGGCCGAGCGCAGAAGTGGTCCTGCAACTTTATCCGCCTCCATCCAG
TCTATTAATTGTTGCCGGGAAGCTAGAGTAAGTAGTTCGCCAGTTAATAGTTTGCGCAACGTTGTTGCCA
TTGCTACAGGCATCGTGGTGTCACGCTCGTCGTTTGGTATGGCTTCATTCAGCTCCGGTTCCCAACGATC
AAGGCGAGTTACATGATCCCCCATGTTGTGCAAAAAAGCGGTTAGCTCCTTCGGTCCTCCGATCGTTGTC
AGAAGTAAGTTGGCCGCAGTGTTATCACTCATGGTTATGGCAGCACTGCATAATTCTCTTACTGTCATGC
CATCCGTAAGATGCTTTTCTGTGACTGGTGAGTACTCAACCAAGTCATTCTGAGAATAGTGTATGCGGCG
ACCGAGTTGCTCTTGCCCGGCGTCAATACGGGATAATACCGCGCCACATAGCAGAACTTTAAAAGTGCTC
ATCATTGGAAAACGTTCTTCGGGGCGAAAACTCTCAAGGATCTTACCGCTGTTGAGATCCAGTTCGATGT
AACCCACTCGTGCACCCAACTGATCTTCAGCATCTTTTACTTTCACCAGCGTTTCTGGGTGAGCAAAAAC
AGGAAGGCAAAATGCCGCAAAAAAGGGAATAAGGGCGACACGGAAATGTTGAATACTCATACTCTTCCTT
TTTCAATATTATTGAAGCATTTATCAGGGTTATTGTCTCATGAGCGGATACATATTTGAATGTATTTAGA
AAAATAAACAAATAGGGGTTCCGCGCACATTTCCCCGAAAAGTGCCACCTG
[124 nt withheld, positions 6352-6475]
C
[91 nt withheld, positions 6477-6567]
A
[49 nt withheld, positions 6569-6617]
CCTTTGACGTTGGAGTCCACGTTCTTT
[37 nt withheld, positions 6645-6681]
ACCCTATCTCGGTCTATTCTTTTGATTTATAAGGGATTTTGCCGATTTCGGCCTATTGGTTAAAAAATGA
GCTGATTTAACAAAAATTTAACGCGAATTTTAACAAAATATTAACGCTTACAATTTACG
Features (pLannotate 1.2.2; 18 found; start..end, strand, type, name):
      9..388     +  enhancer       CMV enhancer: human cytomegalovirus immediate early enhancer
    389..589     +  promoter       CMV promoter: human cytomegalovirus (CMV) immediate early promoter
    591..621     +  LTR            5' LTR (truncated) (fragment): truncated 5' long terminal repeat (LTR) from HIV-1
    637..655     +  promoter       T7 promoter: promoter for bacteriophage T7 RNA polymerase
    736..834     +  CDS            COX8A (fragment): COX8A_HUMAN - Also known as COX8, COX8L. Experimental evidence at protein level: Swiss-Prot protein existence level 1. Component of the cytochrome c oxidase, the last enzyme in the mitochondrial electron transport chain which drives oxidative phosphorylation. The respiratory chain contains 3 multisubunit complexes succinate dehydrogenase (complex II, CII), ubiquinol- cytochrome c oxidoreductase (cytochrome b-c1 complex, complex III, CIII) and cytochrome c oxidase (complex IV, CIV), that cooperate to transfer electrons derived from NADH and succinate to molecular oxygen, creating an electrochem
   1675..2400    +  CDS            cEGFP: cEGFP is a basic (constitutively fluorescent) green fluorescent protein published in 2008, derived from Aequorea victoria.
   2566..2677    +  polyA_signal   bGH poly(A) signal: bovine growth hormone polyadenylation signal
   2794..2812    +  promoter       SV40 promoter (fragment): SV40 enhancer and early promoter
   2922..3510    -  rep_origin     ori: high-copy-number ColE1/pMB1/pBR322/pUC origin of replication
   3732..3748    +  polyA_signal   bGH poly(A) signal (fragment): bovine growth hormone polyadenylation signal
   3839..3886    -  polyA_signal   HSV TK poly(A) signal: herpes simplex virus thymidine kinase polyadenylation signal (Cole and Stacy, 1985)
   3945..4097    -  CDS            ble (fragment): BLE_KLEPN - Experimental evidence at protein level: Swiss-Prot protein existence level 1. Binding protein with a strong affinity to the bleomycin family of antibiotics. Binds to CL990; an antimitotic-antibiotic compound. From Klebsiella pneumoniae.
   4118..4912    -  CDS            NeoR/KanR: aminoglycoside phosphotransferase from Tn5; aph(3')-II (or nptII); confers resistance to neomycin, kanamycin, and G418 (Geneticin®)
   4947..5300    -  promoter       SV40 promoter: SV40 enhancer and early promoter
   5302..5319    -  promoter       AmpR promoter (fragment): bla
   5360..6220    -  CDS            AmpR: β-lactamase; bla; confers resistance to ampicillin, carbenicillin, and related antibiotics
   6221..6325    -  promoter       AmpR promoter: bla
   6352..6780    +  rep_origin     f1 ori (sequence partly withheld): f1 bacteriophage origin of replication; arrow indicates direction of (+) strand synthesis
