[The description below was written by a language model from this plasmid's Addgene catalogue record and pLannotate feature annotations shown in this document.]
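Description:
pMito.iGABASnFR.F102G is a mammalian expression plasmid built on the pDisplay backbone that encodes a genetically encoded fluorescent GABA sensor, the F102G variant of iGABASnFR. It is maintained in E. coli as a high-copy plasmid through a ColE1/pUC-type origin and selected with ampicillin via the β-lactamase gene. An f1 origin is also present. For selection in mammalian cells, the backbone carries an SV40 early promoter driving a NeoR/KanR (G418 resistance) cassette terminated by an HSV TK polyadenylation signal, next to a residual fragment of a bleomycin-resistance gene.

The sensor is expressed from the human CMV immediate-early enhancer and promoter, with a T7 promoter just upstream of the coding region and a bovine growth hormone polyadenylation signal downstream. The open reading frame begins with a fragment of human COX8A, a cytochrome c oxidase subunit. Its N-terminal presequence is commonly used as a mitochondrial targeting signal, which fits the "pMito" name and suggests the sensor is directed to mitochondria rather than displayed on the cell surface as in standard pDisplay constructs. The record does not state this targeting explicitly. Further downstream the annotation detects a GFP-derived coding segment labelled cEGFP, which is the fluorescent reporter part of the sensor. The flanking unannotated stretches presumably encode the GABA-binding portion, but automated annotation did not identify it and the record does not name its source. The position and effect of the F102G substitution on sensor properties are likewise not described. The depositor and sequencing-derived records give essentially identical feature maps, differing by one nucleotide in length. The stated purpose is simply use as a GABA sensor for fluorescence imaging.
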