Addgene plasmid #112176: pMito.iGABASnFR.F102G
Purpose: GABA Sensor
Depositing lab: Loren Looger. Publication: A genetically encoded fluorescent sensor for in vivo imaging of GABA. Marvin JS, Shimoda Y, Magloire V, Leite M, Kawashima T, Jensen TP, Kolb I, Knott EL, Novak O, Podgorski K, Leidenheimer NJ, Rusakov DA, Ahrens MB, Kullmann DM, Looger LL. Nat Methods. 2019 Aug;16(8):763-770. doi: 10.1038/s41592-019-0471-2. Epub 2019 Jul 15. PubMed 31308547.
Backbone
  Vector backbone: pDisplay
  Vector type: Mammalian Expression
Growth in bacteria
  Bacterial resistance: Ampicillin, 100 μg/mL
  Growth temperature: 37°C
  Growth strain: DH5alpha
  Copy number: High Copy
Gene/Insert
  Gene/Insert name: iGABASnFR.F102G
  Mutation: F102G
  Cloning method: Restriction Enzyme; 5′ cloning site Unknown (unknown if destroyed); 3′ cloning site Unknown (unknown if destroyed)
Terms and licenses: Academic/Nonprofit Terms; Industry Terms: Not Available to Industry
Depositor comments: Please visit https://www.biorxiv.org/content/early/2018/05/14/322578 for bioRxiv preprint.
How to cite: pMito.iGABASnFR.F102G was a gift from Loren Looger (Addgene plasmid # 112176 ; http://n2t.net/addgene:112176 ; RRID:Addgene_112176)
